Addgene plasmid #65532: attB-GFP-Dnmt3b6-Poly(A)
Purpose: Plasmid for Bxb1-mediated recombination of the GFP-Dnmt3b6 cDNA into a MIN-tagged locus
Depositing lab: Sebastian Bultmann. Depositing organization: Ludwig-Maximilians-Universitaet Muenchen (LMU). Publication: A modular open platform for systematic functional studies under physiological conditions. Mulholland CB, Smets M, Schmidtmann E, Leidescher S, Markaki Y, Hofweber M, Qin W, Manzo M, Kremmer E, Thanisch K, Bauer C, Rombaut P, Herzog F, Leonhardt H, Bultmann S. Nucleic Acids Res. 2015 May 24. pii: gkv550. 10.1093/nar/gkv550 PubMed 26007658.
Backbone
  Vector backbone: attB-GFP-Poly(A)
  Vector type: Mammalian Expression, Mouse Targeting ; Bxb1
Growth in bacteria
  Bacterial resistance: Kanamycin, 50 μg/mL
  Growth temperature: 37°C
  Growth strain: JM109
  Copy number: High Copy
Gene/Insert
  Gene/Insert name: Dnmt3b
  Species: M. musculus (mouse)
  Mutation: isoform 6
  Entrez Gene: Dnmt3b (a.k.a. MmuIIIB)
  Tag / fusion protein: GFP (N terminal on backbone)
  Cloning method: Restriction Enzyme; 5′ cloning site AsiSI (unknown if destroyed); 3′ cloning site NotI (unknown if destroyed)
  Sequencing primers: 5′ CGATCACATGGTCCTGCTGG; 3′ gtggtttgtccaaactcatc
Terms and licenses: Academic/Nonprofit Terms; Industry Terms: Not Available to Industry
How to cite: attB-GFP-Dnmt3b6-Poly(A) was a gift from Sebastian Bultmann (Addgene plasmid # 65532 ; http://n2t.net/addgene:65532 ; RRID:Addgene_65532)
