[The description below was written by a language model from this plasmid's Addgene catalogue record and pLannotate feature annotations shown in this document.]
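Description:
attB-GFP-Dnmt3b6-Poly(A) is a small (about 5.1 kb) donor plasmid for Bxb1 integrase-mediated recombination into a mouse genomic locus that has been pre-tagged with the MIN (multifunctional integrase) tag. It is built on the attB-GFP-Poly(A) backbone and catalogued as a mammalian expression/mouse targeting vector. It is propagated in E. coli as a high-copy plasmid through a ColE1/pUC-type origin. Kanamycin selection comes from a Tn5 aminoglycoside phosphotransferase (NeoR/KanR) gene driven by the synthetic bacterial EM7 promoter. No mammalian promoter is annotated upstream of this marker, so on the evidence of the feature table it serves as a bacterial marker only.

The payload is an EGFP coding sequence followed by the mouse Dnmt3b cDNA, isoform 6, cloned between AsiSI and NotI sites so that GFP is fused to the N terminus of the de novo DNA methyltransferase. An SV40 polyadenylation signal lies downstream; the short adjacent large T antigen fragment is a remnant of that SV40 region. No promoter is annotated in front of the GFP fusion, and the attB site implied by the plasmid name was not detected by the automated annotation; it presumably sits in the short stretch ahead of EGFP. This arrangement fits the stated purpose. Bxb1 recombines the plasmid attB with the attachment site in the MIN-tagged locus, placing the GFP-Dnmt3b6 cDNA and its poly(A) signal there, where expression would presumably depend on the endogenous promoter. The poly(A) signal would then terminate transcription before downstream native sequence. The construct is therefore suited to studying the localisation and function of this specific Dnmt3b isoform as a fluorescent fusion expressed from a genomic locus rather than from an episomal overexpression cassette.
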