Features (pLannotate 1.2.2; 7 found; start..end, strand, type, name):
     49..762     +  CDS            EGFP: EGFP is a basic (constitutively fluorescent) green fluorescent protein published in 1996, derived from Aequorea victoria. It is reported to be a rapidly-maturing weak dimer with moderate acid sensitivity.
    826..3213    +  CDS            Dnmt3b (fragment): DNM3B_MOUSE - Experimental evidence at protein level: Swiss-Prot protein existence level 1. Required for genome-wide de novo methylation and is essential for the establishment of DNA methylation patterns during development. DNA methylation is coordinated with methylation of histones. May preferentially methylates nucleosomal DNA within the nucleosome core region. May function as transcriptional co-repressor by associating with CBX4 and independently of DNA methylation. Seems to be involved in gene silencing. In association with DNMT1 and via the recruitment of CTCFL/BORIS, involved in activati
   3245..3379    -  polyA_signal   SV40 poly(A) signal: SV40 polyadenylation signal
   3402..3485    -  CDS            large T antigen (fragment): large T antigen from SV40 (simian virus 40)
   3515..3562    +  promoter       EM7 promoter: synthetic bacterial promoter&nbsp
   3581..4384    +  CDS            NeoR/KanR: aminoglycoside phosphotransferase from Tn5; aph(3')-II (or nptII); confers resistance to neomycin, kanamycin, and G418 (Geneticin®)
   4513..5101    -  rep_origin     ori: high-copy-number ColE1/pMB1/pBR322/pUC origin of replication
>Addgene plasmid #65532 | attB-GFP-Dnmt3b6-Poly(A) | depositor full sequence | sequence record 111446 | attB-GFP-Dnmt3b6-Poly(A) sequence 5130 bps
GATATCCCGGCTTGTCGACGACGGCGGTCTCCGTCGTCAGGATCATCCGTGAGCAAGGGCGAGGAGCTGT
TCACCGGGGTGGTGCCCATCCTGGTCGAGCTGGACGGCGACGTAAACGGCCACAAGTTCAGCGTGTCCGG
CGAGGGCGAGGGCGATGCCACCTACGGCAAGCTGACCCTGAAGTTCATCTGCACCACCGGCAAGCTGCCC
GTGCCCTGGCCCACCCTCGTGACCACCCTGACCTACGGCGTGCAGTGCTTCAGCCGCTACCCCGACCACA
TGAAGCAGCACGACTTCTTCAAGTCCGCCATGCCCGAAGGCTACGTCCAGGAGCGCACCATCTTCTTCAA
GGACGACGGCAACTACAAGACCCGCGCCGAGGTGAAGTTCGAGGGCGACACCCTGGTGAACCGCATCGAG
CTGAAGGGCATCGACTTCAAGGAGGACGGCAACATCCTGGGGCACAAGCTGGAGTACAACTACAACAGCC
ACAACGTCTATATCATGGCCGACAAGCAGAAGAACGGCATCAAGGTGAACTTCAAGATCCGCCACAACAT
CGAGGACGGCAGCGTGCAGCTCGCCGACCACTACCAGCAGAACACCCCCATCGGCGACGGCCCCGTGCTG
CTGCCCGACAACCACTACCTGAGCACCCAGTCCGCCCTGAGCAAAGACCCCAACGAGAAGCGCGATCACA
TGGTCCTGCTGGAGTTCGTGACCGCCGCCGGGATCACTCTCGGCATGGACGAGCTGTACAAGAGCGGCCT
GAGGAGCAGAGCCCAGGCGAGCAACAGCGCCGTGGACGCCACCATGGGCGATCGCATGAAGGGAGACAGC
AGACATCTGAATGAAGAAGAGGGTGCCAGCGGGTATGAGGAGTGCATTATCGTTAATGGGAACTTCAGTG
ACCAGTCCTCAGACACGAAGGATGCTCCCTCACCCCCAGTCTTGGAGGCAATCTGCACAGAGCCAGTCTG
CACACCAGAGACCAGAGGCCGCAGGTCAAGCTCCCGGCTGTCTAAGAGGGAGGTCTCCAGCCTTCTGAAT
TACACGCAGGACATGACAGGAGATGGAGACAGAGATGATGAAGTAGATGATGGGAATGGCTCTGATATTC
TAATGCCAAAGCTCACCCGTGAGACCAAGGACACCAGGACGCGCTCTGAAAGCCCGGCTGTCCGAACCCG
ACATAGCAATGGGACCTCCAGCTTGGAGAGGCAAAGAGCCTCCCCCAGAATCACCCGAGGTCGGCAGGGC
CGCCACCATGTGCAGGAGTACCCTGTGGAGTTTCCGGCTACCAGGTCTCGGAGACGTCGAGCATCGTCTT
CAGCAAGCACGCCATGGTCATCCCCTGCCAGCGTCGACTTCATGGAAGAAGTGACACCTAAGAGCGTCAG
TACCCCATCAGTTGACTTGAGCCAGGATGGAGATCAGGAGGGTATGGATACCACACAGGTGGATGCAGAG
AGCAGAGATGGAGACAGCACAGAGTATCAGGATGATAAAGAGTTTGGAATAGGTGACCTCGTGTGGGGAA
AGATCAAGGGCTTCTCCTGGTGGCCTGCCATGGTGGTGTCCTGGAAAGCCACCTCCAAGCGACAGGCCAT
GCCCGGAATGCGCTGGGTACAGTGGTTTGGTGATGGCAAGTTTTCTGAGATCTCTGCTGACAAACTGGTG
GCTCTGGGGCTGTTCAGCCAGCACTTTAATCTGGCTACCTTCAATAAGCTGGTTTCTTATAGGAAGGCCA
TGTACCACACTCTGGAGAAAGCCAGGGTTCGAGCTGGCAAGACCTTCTCCAGCAGTCCTGGAGAGTCACT
GGAGGACCAGCTGAAGCCCATGCTGGAGTGGGCCCACGGTGGCTTCAAGCCTACTGGGATCGAGGGCCTC
AAACCCAACAAGAAGCAACCAGTGGTTAATAAGTCGAAGGTGCGTCGTTCAGACAGTAGGAACTTAGAAC
CCAGGAGACGCGAGAACAAAAGTCGAAGACGCACAACCAATGACTCTGCTGCTTCTGAGTCCCCCCCACC
CAAGCGCCTCAAGACAAATAGCTATGGCGGGAAGGACCGAGGGGAGGATGAGGAGAGCCGAGAACGGATG
GCTTCTGAAGTCACCAACAACAAGGGCAATCTGGAAGACCGCTGTTTGTCCTGTGGAAAGAAGAACCCTG
TGTCCTTCCACCCCCTCTTTGAGGGTGGGCTCTGTCAGAGTTGCCGGGATCGCTTCCTAGAGCTCTTCTA
CATGTATGATGAGGACGGCTATCAGTCCTACTGCACCGTGTGCTGTGAGGGCCGTGAACTGCTGCTGTGC
AGTAACACAAGCTGCTGCAGATGCTTCTGTGTGGAGTGTCTGGAGGTGCTGGTGGGCGCAGGCACAGCTG
AGGATGCCAAGCTGCAGGAACCCTGGAGCTGCTATATGTGCCTCCCTCAGCGCTGCCATGGGGTCCTCCG
ACGCAGGAAAGATTGGAACATGCGCCTGCAAGACTTCTTCACTACTGATCCTGACCTGGAAGAATTTGAG
CCACCCAAGTTGTACCCAGCAATTCCTGCAGCCAAAAGGAGGCCCATTAGAGTCCTGTCTCTGTTTGATG
GAATTGCAACGGGGTACTTGGTGCTCAAGGAGTTGGGTATTAAAGTGGAAAAGTACATTGCCTCCGAAGT
CTGTGCAGAGTCCATCGCTGTGGGAACTGTTAAGCATGAAGGCCAGATCAAATATGTCAATGACGTCCGG
AAAATCACCAAGAAAAATATTGAAGAGTGGGGCCCGTTCGACTTGGTGATTGGTGGAAGCCCATGCAATG
ATCTCTCTAACGTCAATCCTGCCCGCAAAGGTTTATATGAGGGCACAGGAAGGCTCTTCTTCGAGTTTTA
CCACTTGCTGAATTATACCCGCCCCAAGGAGGGCGACAACCGTCCATTCTTCTGGATGTTCGAGAATGTT
GTGGCCATGAAAGTGAATGACAAGAAAGACATCTCAAGATTCCTGGCATGTAACCCAGTGATGATCGATG
CCATCAAGGTGTCTGCTGCTCACAGGGCCCGGTACTTCTGGGGTAACCTACCCGGAATGAACAGGATCTT
CGGCTTCCCTGCTCACTACACGGACGTGTCCAACATGGGCCGCGGCGCCCGTCAGAAGCTGCTGGGCAGG
TCCTGGAGTGTACCGGTCATCAGACACCTGTTTGCCCCCTTGAAGGACTACTTTGCCTGTGAATAGGCGG
CCGCAGTTAACGAATTCTCTAGAGGATCCAGACATGATAAGATACATTGATGAGTTTGGACAAACCACAA
CTAGAATGCAGTGAAAAAAATGCTTTATTTGTGAAATTTGTGATGCTATTGCTTTATTTGTAACCATTAT
AAGCTGCAATAAACAAGTTAACAACAACAATTGCATTCATTTTATGTTTCAGGTTCAGGGGGAGGTGTGG
GAGGTTTTTTAAAGCAAGTAAAACCTCTACAAATGTGGTATGGCTGATTATGATCCTGCAAGCCTCGTCG
CCGCGGTTTATTCTGTTGACAATTAATCATCGGCATAGTATATCGGCATAGTATAATACGACAAGGTGAG
GAACTAAACCATGGGATCGGCCATTGAACAAGATGGATTGCACGCAGGTTCTCCGGCCGCTTGGGTGGAG
AGGCTATTCGGCTATGACTGGGCACAACAGACGATCGGCTGCTCTGATGCCGCCGTGTTCCGGCTGTCAG
CGCAGGGGCGCCCGGTTCTTTTTGTCAAGACCGACCTGTCCGGTGCCCTGAATGAACTGCAGGACGAGGC
AGCGCGGCTATCGTGGCTGGCCACGACGGGCGTTCCTTGCGCAGCTGTGCTCGACGTTGTCACTGAAGCG
GGAAGGGACTGGCTGCTATTGGGCGAAGTGCCGGGGCAGGATCTCCTGTCATCTCACCTTGCTCCTGCCG
AGAAAGTATCCATCATGGCTGATGCAATGCGGCGGCTGCATACGCTTGATCCGGCTACCTGCCCATTCGA
CCACCAAGCGAAACATCGCATCGAGCGAGCACGTACTCGGATGGAAGCCGGTCTTGTCGATCAGGATGAT
CTGGACGAAGAGCATCAGGGGCTCGCGCCAGCCGAACTGTTCGCCAGGCTCAAGGCGCGCATGCCCGACG
GCGAGGATCTCGTCGTGACCCATGGCGATGCCTGCTTGCCGAATATCATGGTGGAAAATGGCCGCTTTTC
TGGATTCATCGACTGTGGCCGGCTGGGTGTGGCGGACCGCTATCAGGACATAGCGTTGGCTACCCGTGAT
ATTGCTGAAGAGCTTGGCGGCGAATGGGCTGACCGCTTCCTCGTGCTTTACGGTATCGCCGCCCCCGATT
CGCAGCGCATCGCCTTCTATCGCCTTCTTGACGAGTTCTTCTGAGCGGGACTCTGGGGTTCGAATAAAGA
CCGACCAAGCGACGTCTGAGAGCTCCCTGGCGAATTCGGTACCAATAAAAGAGCTTTATTTTCATGATCT
GTGTGTTGGTTTTTGGCCGCGTTGCTGGCGTTTTTCCATAGGCTCCGCCCCCCTGACGAGCATCACAAAA
ATCGACGCTCAAGTCAGAGGTGGCGAAACCCGACAGGACTATAAAGATACCAGGCGTTTCCCCCTGGAAG
CTCCCTCGTGCGCTCTCCTGTTCCGACCCTGCCGCTTACCGGATACCTGTCCGCCTTTCTCCCTTCGGGA
AGCGTGGCGCTTTCTCATAGCTCACGCTGTAGGTATCTCAGTTCGGTGTAGGTCGTTCGCTCCAAGCTGG
GCTGTGTGCACGAACCCCCCGTTCAGCCCGACCGCTGCGCCTTATCCGGTAACTATCGTCTTGAGTCCAA
CCCGGTAAGACACGACTTATCGCCACTGGCAGCAGCCACTGGTAACAGGATTAGCAGAGCGAGGTATGTA
GGCGGTGCTACAGAGTTCTTGAAGTGGTGGCCTAACTACGGCTACACTAGAAGAACAGTATTTGGTATCT
GCGCTCTGCTGAAGCCAGTTACCTTCGGAAAAAGAGTTGGTAGCTCTTGATCCGGCAAACAAACCACCGC
TGGTAGCGGTGGTTTTTTTGTTTGCAAGCAGCAGATTACGCGCAGAAAAAAAGGATCTCAAGAAGATCCT
TTGATCTTTTCTAGTGTGCG
