>Addgene plasmid #65532 | attB-GFP-Dnmt3b6-Poly(A) | addgene partial sequence | sequence record 121794 | EGFP-C 5'-CATGGTCCTGCTGGAGTTCGTG-3'
CTCTCGGCATGGACGAGCTGTACAAGAGCGGCCTGAGGAGCAGAGCCCAGGCGAGCAACAGCGCCGTGGA
CGCCACCATGGGCGATCGCATGAAGGGAGACAGCAGACATCTGAATGAAGAAGAGGGTGCCAGCGGGTAT
GAGGAGTGCATTATCGTTAATGGGAACTTCAGTGACCAGTCCTCAGACACGAAGGATGCTCCCTCACCCC
CAGTCTTGGAGGCAATCTGCACAGAGCCAGTCTGCACACCAGAGACCAGAGGCCGCAGGTCAAGCTCCCG
GCTGTCTAAGAGGGAGGTCTCCAGCCTTCTGAATTACACGCAGGACATGACAGGAGATGGAGACAGAGAT
GATGAAGTAGATGATGGGAATGGCTCTGATATTCTAATGCCAAAGCTCACCCGTGAGACCAAGGACACCA
GGACGCGCTCTGAAAGCCCGGCTGTCCGAACCCGACATAGCAATGGGACCTCCAGCTTGGAGAGGCAAAG
AGCCTCCCCCAGAATCACCCGAGGTCGGCAGGGCCGCCACCATGTGCAGGAGTACCCTGTGGAGTTTCCG
GCTACCAGGTCTCGGAGACGTCGAGCATCGTCTTCAGCAAGCACGCCATGGTCATCCCCTGCCAGCGTCG
ACTTCATGGAAGAAGTGACACCTAAGAGCGTCAGTACCCCATCAGTTGACTTGAGCCAGGATGGAGATCA
GGAGGGTATGGATACCACACAGGTGGATGCAGAGAGCAGAGATGGAGACAGCACAGAGTATCAGGATGAT
AAAGAGTTTGGAATAGGTGACCTCGTGTGGGGAAAGATCAAGGGCTTCTCCTGGTGGCCTGCCATGGTGG
TGTCCTGGAAAGCCACCTCCAAGCGACAGGCCATGCCCGGAATGCGCTGGGTACAGTGGTTTGGTGATGG
CAAGTTTTCTGAGATCTCTGCTGACAAACTGGTGGCTCTGGGGCTGTTCAGCCAGCACTTTAATCTGGCT
ACCTTCAATAAGCTGGTTTCTTATAGGAAGGCCATGTACCACACTCTGGAGAAAGCCAGGGTTCGAGCTG
GCAAGACCTTCTCCAGCAGTCCTGGAGAGTCACTGGAGGACCAGCTGAAGCCCATGCTGGA
