>Addgene plasmid #65532 | attB-GFP-Dnmt3b6-Poly(A) | addgene partial sequence | sequence record 122980 | EBV-rev 5'-GTGGTTTGTCCAAACTCATC-3'
TGTCTGGATCCTCTAGAGAATTCGTTAACTGCGGCCGCCTATTCACAGGCAAAGTAGTCCTTCAAGGGGG
CAAACAGGTGTCTGATGACCGGTACACTCCAGGACCTGCCCAGCAGCTTCTGACGGGCGCCGCGGCCCAT
GTTGGACACGTCCGTGTAGTGAGCAGGGAAGCCGAAGATCCTGTTCATTCCGGGTAGGTTACCCCAGAAG
TACCGGGCCCTGTGAGCAGCAGACACCTTGATGGCATCGATCATCACTGGGTTACATGCCAGGAATCTTG
AGATGTCTTTCTTGTCATTCACTTTCATGGCCACAACATTCTCGAACATCCAGAAGAATGGACGGTTGTC
GCCCTCCTTGGGGCGGGTATAATTCAGCAAGTGGTAAAACTCGAAGAAGAGCCTTCCTGTGCCCTCATAT
AAACCTTTGCGGGCAGGATTGACGTTAGAGAGATCATTGCATGGGCTTCCACCAATCACCAAGTCGAACG
GGCCCCACTCTTCAATATTTTTCTTGGTGATTTTCCGGACGTCATTGACATATTTGATCTGGCCTTCATG
CTTAACAGTTCCCACAGCGATGGACTCTGCACAGACTTCGGAGGCAATGTACTTTTCCACTTTAATACCC
AACTCCTTGAGCACCAAGTACCCCGTTGCAATTCCATCAAACAGAGACAGGACTCTAATGGGCCTCCTTT
TGGCTGCAGGAATTGCTGGGTACAACTTGGGTGGCTCAAATTCTTCCAGGTCAGGATCAGTAGTGAAGAA
GTCTTGCAGGCGCATGTTCCAATCTTTCCTGCGTCGGAGGACCCCATGGCAGCGCTGAGGGAGGCACATA
TAGCAGCTCCAGGGTTCCTGCAGCTTGGCATCCTCAGCTGTGCCTGCGCCCACCAGCACCTCCAGACACT
CCACACAGAAGCATCTGCAGCAGCTTGTGTTACTGCACAGCAGCAGTTCACGGCCCTCACAGCACACGGT
GCAGTAGGACTGATAGCCGTCCTCATCATACATGTAGAAGAGCTCTAGGAAGCGATCCCGGCAACTCTGA
CAGAGCC
