>Addgene plasmid #65532 | attB-GFP-Dnmt3b6-Poly(A) | addgene partial sequence | sequence record 122981 | EGFP-N 5'-CGTCGCCGTCCAGCTCGACCAG-3'
CCGGTGAACAGCTCCTCGCCCTTGCTCACGGATGATCCTGACGACGGAGACCGCCGTCGTCGACAAGCCG
GGATATCCGCACACTAGAAAAGATCAAAGGATCTTCTTGAGATCCTTTTTTTCTGCGCGTAATCTGCTGC
TTGCAAACAAAAAAACCACCGCTACCAGCGGTGGTTTGTTTGCCGGATCAAGAGCTACCAACTCTTTTTC
CGAAGGTAACTGGCTTCAGCAGAGCGCAGATACCAAATACTGTTCTTCTAGTGTAGCCGTAGTTAGGCCA
CCACTTCAAGAACTCTGTAGCACCGCCTACATACCTCGCTCTGCTAATCCTGTTACCAGTGGCTGCTGCC
AGTGGCGATAAGTCGTGTCTTACCGGGTTGGACTCAAGACGATAGTTACCGGATAAGGCGCAGCGGTCGG
GCTGAACGGGGGGTTCGTGCACACAGCCCAGCTTGGAGCGAACGACCTACACCGAACTGAGATACCTACA
GCGTGAGCTATGAGAAAGCGCCACGCTTCCCGAAGGGAGAAAGGCGGACAGGTATCCGGTAAGCGGCAGG
GTCGGAACAGGAGAGCGCACGAGGGAGCTTCCAGGGGGAAACGCCTGGTATCTTTATAGTCCTGTCGGGT
TTCGCCACCTCTGACTTGAGCGTCGATTTTTGTGATGCTCGTCAGGGGGGCGGAGCCTATGGAAAAACGC
CAGCAACGCGGCCAAAAACCAACACACAGATCATGAAAATAAAGCTCTTTTATTGGTACCGAATTCGCCA
GGGAGCTCTCAGACGTCGCTTGGTCGGTCTTTATTCGAACCCCAGAGTCCCGCTCAGAAGAACTCGTCAA
GAAGGCGATAGAAGGCGATGCGCTGCGAATCGGGAGCGGCGATACCGTAAAGCACGAGGAAGCGGTCAGC
CCATTCGCCGCCAAGCTCTTCAGCAATATCACGGGTAGCCAACGCTATGTCCTGATAGCGGTCCGCCACA
CCCAGCCGGCCACAGTCGATGAATCCAGAAAAGCGGCCATTTTCCACCATGATATTCGGCAAGCAGGCAT
CGCCATGGGTCACGACGAGATCCTCGCCGCCGGGCATGCGCGCCTTGAGCCTGGCGAACAGTTCGGCTGG
CGCGAGCCCCT
